Addgene plasmid #148233: pcDNA3.1-MS2-HA-Hs4E-T_AA
Purpose: Mammalian Expression of Hs4E-T
Depositing lab: Elisa Izaurralde. Depositing organization: Max Planck Institute for Developmental Biology.
Backbone
  Vector backbone: Unknown
  Vector type: Mammalian Expression
Growth in bacteria
  Bacterial resistance: Ampicillin, 100 μg/mL
  Growth temperature: 37°C
  Growth strain: DH5alpha
  Copy number: High Copy
Gene/Insert
  Gene/Insert name: Hs4E-T
  Species: H. sapiens (human)
  Entrez Gene: EIF4ENIF1 (a.k.a. 4E-T, Clast4)
  Cloning method: Unknown
Terms and licenses: Academic/Nonprofit Terms; Industry Terms: Not Available to Industry
Depositor comments: ORF extracted from NCBI: NM_019843.3 Plasmids from this collection were made available to the research community and donated after the lab closed. Please note that the sequence provided by the depositing laboratory may be theoretical/predicted or based on Sanger sequencing results. There may be discrepancies between sequencing results obtained by Addgene and the depositor sequence. If an Addgene verified sequence is not available, please contact before placing your order to request that our lab fully sequence the plasmid.
How to cite: pcDNA3.1-MS2-HA-Hs4E-T_AA was a gift from Elisa Izaurralde (Addgene plasmid # 148233 ; http://n2t.net/addgene:148233 ; RRID:Addgene_148233)
