[The description below was written by a language model from this plasmid's Addgene catalogue record and pLannotate feature annotations shown in this document.]
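Description:
pcDNA3.1-MS2-HA-Hs4E-T_AA is a mammalian expression plasmid of about 8.8 kb encoding human 4E-T (EIF4ENIF1, the eIF4E transporter) fused at its N-terminus to the bacteriophage MS2 coat protein and an HA epitope. The catalogue lists the backbone as unknown, but the name and the annotated parts fit a pcDNA3.1-type layout. In bacteria it is maintained by a high-copy ColE1/pUC origin and selected with ampicillin through the bla gene. An f1 origin is also present. For mammalian cells, an SV40 early promoter drives a neomycin phosphotransferase gene terminated by an SV40 poly(A) signal, which would permit G418 selection of stable lines.

The expression cassette uses the CMV immediate-early enhancer and promoter, followed by a T7 promoter. The open reading frame runs through the MS2 coat protein, a short HA tag (annotated as a fragment of a 3xHA element) and the full-length EIF4ENIF1 coding sequence. It ends at the bovine growth hormone polyadenylation signal, with a reverse-oriented SP6 promoter just downstream of the insert. The MS2 coat protein binds a specific RNA stem-loop, so fusions of this kind are generally used in tethering assays. In those assays the protein is recruited to a reporter mRNA carrying MS2 binding sites to test its effect on translation, deadenylation or mRNA stability. That would suit 4E-T's annotated role in P-body mRNA repression and storage, although the record states the purpose only as mammalian expression. The HA tag allows detection or immunoprecipitation.

The meaning of the "_AA" suffix is not explained in the record. Two sequence records, one from next-generation sequencing, differ by three nucleotides in the origin region but carry identical annotations.
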