Features (pLannotate 1.2.2; 23 found; start..end, strand, type, name):
     28..80      -  misc_feature   bom (fragment): basis of mobility region from pBR322
    235..614     +  enhancer       CMV enhancer: human cytomegalovirus immediate early enhancer
    615..818     +  promoter       CMV promoter: human cytomegalovirus (CMV) immediate early promoter
    814..847     +  LTR            5' LTR (truncated) (fragment): truncated 5' long terminal repeat (LTR) from HIV-1
    863..881     +  promoter       T7 promoter: promoter for bacteriophage T7 RNA polymerase
    904..1290    +  CDS            MS2: bacteriophage MS2 coat protein binds to a specific stem-loop structure in the viral RNA (Peabody, 1993)
   1333..1359    +  CDS            3xHA (fragment): three tandem HA epitope tags
   1378..4332    +  CDS            EIF4ENIF1: 4ET_HUMAN - Experimental evidence at protein level: Swiss-Prot protein existence level 1. EIF4E-binding protein that regulates translation and stability of mRNAs in processing bodies (P-bodies) (PubMed:16157702, PubMed:24335285, PubMed:27342281, PubMed:32354837). Plays a key role in P-bodies to coordinate the storage of translationally inactive mRNAs in the cytoplasm and prevent their degradation (PubMed:24335285, PubMed:32354837). Acts as a binding platform for multiple RNA-binding proteins: promotes deadenylation of mRNAs via its interaction with the CCR4-NOT complex, and blocks decapping vi
   4345..4363    -  promoter       SP6 promoter: promoter for bacteriophage SP6 RNA polymerase
   4389..4613    +  polyA_signal   bGH poly(A) signal: bovine growth hormone polyadenylation signal
   4617..4638    +  promoter       SV40 promoter (fragment): SV40 enhancer and early promoter
   4659..5087    +  rep_origin     f1 ori (sequence partly withheld): f1 bacteriophage origin of replication; arrow indicates direction of (+) strand synthesis
   5101..5430    +  promoter       SV40 promoter: SV40 enhancer and early promoter
   5497..6288    +  CDS            neo: KKA2_KLEPN - Also known as kan, nptII. Experimental evidence at protein level: Swiss-Prot protein existence level 1. Resistance to kanamycin, neomycin, paromomycin, ribostamycin, butirosin and gentamicin B. From Klebsiella pneumoniae.
   6312..6470    +  CDS            ble (fragment): BLE_KLEPN - Experimental evidence at protein level: Swiss-Prot protein existence level 1. Binding protein with a strong affinity to the bleomycin family of antibiotics. Binds to CL990; an antimitotic-antibiotic compound. From Klebsiella pneumoniae.
   6465..6586    +  polyA_signal   SV40 poly(A) signal: SV40 polyadenylation signal
   6659..6675    -  protein_bind   lac operator: The lac repressor binds to the lac operator to inhibit transcription in E. coli. This inhibition can be relieved by adding lactose or isopropyl-β-D-thiogalactopyranoside (IPTG). lac repressor encoded by lacI
   6683..6713    -  promoter       lac promoter: promoter for the E. coli lac operon
   6728..6749    -  protein_bind   CAP binding site: CAP binding activates transcription in the presence of cAMP. E. coli catabolite activator protein
   6762..6854    -  CDS            lacI (fragment): lac repressor; lacI; The lac repressor binds to the lac operator to inhibit transcription in E. coli. This inhibition can be relieved by adding lactose or isopropyl-β-D-thiogalactopyranoside (IPTG).
   7037..7625    -  rep_origin     ori: high-copy-number ColE1/pMB1/pBR322/pUC origin of replication
   7796..8656    -  CDS            AmpR: β-lactamase; bla; confers resistance to ampicillin, carbenicillin, and related antibiotics
   8657..8761    -  promoter       AmpR promoter: bla
>Addgene plasmid #148233 | pcDNA3.1-MS2-HA-Hs4E-T_AA | addgene full sequence | sequence record 473836 | Addgene NGS Result
GACGGATCGGGAGATCTCCCGATCCCCTATGGTGCACTCTCAGTACAATCTGCTCTGATGCCGCATAGTT
AAGCCAGTATCTGCTCCCTGCTTGTGTGTTGGAGGTCGCTGAGTAGTGCGCGAGCAAAATTTAAGCTACA
ACAAGGCAAGGCTTGACCGACAATTGCATGAAGAATCTGCTTAGGGTTAGGCGTTTTGCGCTGCTTCGCG
ATGTACGGGCCAGATATACGCGTTGACATTGATTATTGACTAGTTATTAATAGTAATCAATTACGGGGTC
ATTAGTTCATAGCCCATATATGGAGTTCCGCGTTACATAACTTACGGTAAATGGCCCGCCTGGCTGACCG
CCCAACGACCCCCGCCCATTGACGTCAATAATGACGTATGTTCCCATAGTAACGCCAATAGGGACTTTCC
ATTGACGTCAATGGGTGGAGTATTTACGGTAAACTGCCCACTTGGCAGTACATCAAGTGTATCATATGCC
AAGTACGCCCCCTATTGACGTCAATGACGGTAAATGGCCCGCCTGGCATTATGCCCAGTACATGACCTTA
TGGGACTTTCCTACTTGGCAGTACATCTACGTATTAGTCATCGCTATTACCATGGTGATGCGGTTTTGGC
AGTACATCAATGGGCGTGGATAGCGGTTTGACTCACGGGGATTTCCAAGTCTCCACCCCATTGACGTCAA
TGGGAGTTTGTTTTGGCACCAAAATCAACGGGACTTTCCAAAATGTCGTAACAACTCCGCCCCATTGACG
CAAATGGGCGGTAGGCGTGTACGGTGGGAGGTCTATATAAGCAGAGCTCTCTGGCTAACTAGAGAACCCA
CTGCTTACTGGCTTATCGAAATTAATACGACTCACTATAGGGAGACCCAAGCTTGCCACCATGGCTTCTA
ACTTTACTCAGTTCGTTCTCGTCGACAATGGCGGAACTGGCGACGTGACTGTCGCCCCAAGCAACTTCGC
TAACGGGGTCGCTGAATGGATCAGCTCTAACTCGCGATCACAGGCTTACAAAGTAACCTGTAGCGTTCGT
CAGAGCTCTGCGCAGAATCGCAAATACACCATCAAAGTCGAGGTGCCTAAAGTGGCAACCCAGACTGTTG
GTGGTGAAGAGCTTCCTGTAGCCGGATGGAGATCTTACTTAAATATGGAACTAACCATTCCAATTTTCGC
CACGAATTCCGACTGCGAGCTTATTGTTAAGGCAATGCAAGGTCTCCTAAAAGATGGAAACCCGATTCCC
TCGGCCATCGCGGCCAACTCCGGCATCTACGGAGGTGGAGGTGGATCTGGTGGATCTCCTCCACATATGG
CTTACCCATACGATGTTCCAGATTACGCTCCTCCAAAGCTTGGATCCATGGATAGGAGAAGTATGGGTGA
AACAGAAAGTGGAGATGCTTTCCTTGACCTGAAGAAGCCTCCTGCCTCCAAATGCCCCCATCGCTATACA
AAAGAAGAACTCTTGGATATAAAAGAACTCCCCCATTCCAAACAGAGGCCTTCATGCCTTTCTGAAAAAT
ATGACAGTGATGGTGTCTGGGACCCTGAGAAGTGGCATGCCTCTCTCTACCCAGCTTCAGGGCGGAGCTC
ACCAGTGGAAAGTCTGAAGAAAGAGTTGGATACAGACCGGCCTTCCCTGGTGCGCAGGATAGTAGATCCA
CGAGAGCGTGTGAAAGAAGATGACTTAGATGTTGTTCTCAGCCCTCAGAGACGGAGCTTTGGAGGGGGCT
GCCACGTGACAGCCGCTGTTAGCTCCCGGCGCTCAGGAAGTCCATTAGAGAAAGATAGTGATGGGCTTCG
TCTGCTTGGTGGACGTAGGATTGGCAGTGGGAGGATAATCTCTGCCCGGACCTTTGAGAAGGATCACCGT
CTTAGCGATAAGGACCTGCGGGACTTGAGAGACAGAGACCGAGAGAGGGACTTCAAGGACAAGCGTTTCA
GGAGAGAGTTTGGAGATAGTAAGCGTGTCTTTGGTGAGCGTAGAAGAAATGATTCTTACACAGAAGAAGA
ACCAGAGTGGTTCTCTGCTGGACCCACAAGTCAGTCTGAAACCATCGAACTGACTGGCTTTGATGATAAG
ATACTAGAAGAAGATCACAAAGGGAGAAAAAGAACAAGGCGACGGACAGCCTCTGTGAAGGAAGGTATAG
TAGAGTGCAATGGAGGAGTGGCCGAAGAGGATGAAGTGGAGGTCATCCTTGCACAGGAGCCTGCGGCTGA
TCAGGAAGTGCCAAGGGATGCTGTCTTGCCTGAGCAGTCCCCAGGAGACTTTGACTTTAATGAGTTCTTT
AACCTTGATAAGGTGCCATGCTTGGCTTCGATGATAGAAGATGTTTTGGGAGAAGGGTCAGTCTCTGCCA
GTCGGTTCAGTAGGTGGTTCTCTAACCCGAGCAGATCAGGAAGCCGATCCAGCAGTCTTGGGTCAACACC
ACATGAAGAGCTAGAGAGACTTGCAGGTCTGGAGCAAGCCATCCTCTCTCCTGGACAGAACTCGGGGAAT
TACTTTGCTCCTATACCATTGGAAGACCATGCTGAAAATAAAGTGGATATTTTAGAAATGCTACAGAAAG
CCAAAGTGGATTTGAAACCTCTTCTTTCCAGCCTTTCTGCAAATAAAGAAAAACTTAAAGAAAGCTCACA
TTCAGGGGTTGTGCTTTCAGTGGAGGAGGTAGAAGCAGGTCTGAAGGGCTTGAAGGTTGACCAGCAAGTG
AAGAATTCAACTCCCTTCATGGCAGAACACCTAGAAGAGACCTTGAGTGCCGTAACCAACAATCGACAAC
TGAAGAAAGACGGAGACATGACTGCGTTCAACAAGCTAGTGAGCACAATGAAGGCAAGTGGGACTTTGCC
TTCTCAGCCCAAAGTCAGCCGAAACCTTGAAAGCCATTTGATGTCCCCTGCTGAGATTCCAGGCCAGCCT
GTCCCTAAGAACATCCTGCAGGAACTTCTGGGTCAACCAGTTCAGAGACCTGCTTCTTCCAATCTTCTGA
GTGGCCTTATGGGGAGCTTGGAGCCTACAACATCTTTACTGGGCCAAAGAGCACCCTCTCCTCCCTTGTC
ACAGGTGTTTCAAACTCGAGCAGCCTCAGCTGACTACCTTCGCCCAAGAATACCATCACCAATTGGTTTC
ACACCAGGACCACAGCAGCTACTCGGAGATCCATTCCAAGGCATGCGCAAACCCATGAGCCCCATCACAG
CCCAGATGAGCCAGCTGGAGTTGCAACAGGCAGCTTTAGAAGGGCTGGCCTTGCCACATGACCTTGCTGT
ACAGGCAGCAAACTTCTACCAGCCTGGTTTTGGCAAACCACAGGTGGACAGAACCAGAGATGGATTCAGA
AACAGGCAACAGCGAGTGACCAAGTCACCAGCACCCGTGCATCGAGGGAATTCCTCTTCCCCTGCCCCTG
CTGCCTCCATCACAAGCATGCTTTCTCCTTCCTTTACCCCTACCTCAGTGATTCGTAAGATGTACGAGAG
CAAAGAGAAAAGCAAGGAGGAGCCAGCATCTGGAAAAGCAGCTCTTGGTGACAGTAAAGAGGATACTCAG
AAGGCCAGTGAAGAAAACCTCCTGTCATCCAGCTCTGTACCCAGTGCCGATCGAGACTCTTCTCCCACTA
CAAATTCCAAACTGTCAGCATTACAGAGGTCTTCGTGTTCCACCCCACTGTCCCAGGCCAACCGTTACAC
CAAAGAACAAGATTATCGACCTAAAGCAACTGGGAGAAAAACACCCACCTTGGCATCCCCAGTTCCTACA
ACACCTTTTCTCCGCCCTGTCCACCAAGTTCCCCTTGTCCCCCATGTCCCTATGGTTAGGCCTGCTCACC
AGCTTCACCCAGGGTTGGTACAGAGGATGCTGGCCCAGGGAGTACATCCACAGCATCTTCCAAGTTTGCT
CCAAACTGGTGTGCTTCCTCCTGGGATGGACTTGAGTCATTTACAGGGAATATCTGGCCCCATCCTGGGT
CAGCCCTTTTACCCTTTACCTGCTGCTAGTCACCCTCTCTTAAACCCTCGTCCTGGAACACCTCTGCATC
TGGCAATGGTGCAACAGCAGCTACAGCGCTCAGTTCTGCATCCTCCAGGCTCTGGTTCCCATGCAGCAGC
TGTCAGCGTTCAGACAACCCCTCAGAACGTGCCCAGCCGGTCAGGCCTGCCCCACATGCACTCCCAGCTG
GAGCATCGCCCCAGCCAGAGGAGCAGCTCCCCTGTGGGCCTTGCCAAATGGTTTGGCTCAGATGTGCTAC
AGCAACCCCTGCCCTCCATGCCCGCCAAAGTTATCAGTGTAGATGAATTGGAATACCGACAGTGAGGGCC
CTATTCTATAGTGTCACCTAAATGCTAGAGCTCGCTGATCAGCCTCGACTGTGCCTTCTAGTTGCCAGCC
ATCTGTTGTTTGCCCCTCCCCCGTGCCTTCCTTGACCCTGGAAGGTGCCACTCCCACTGTCCTTTCCTAA
TAAAATGAGGAAATTGCATCGCATTGTCTGAGTAGGTGTCATTCTATTCTGGGGGGTGGGGTGGGGCAGG
ACAGCAAGGGGGAGGATTGGGAAGACAATAGCAGGCATGCTGGGGATGCGGTGGGCTCTATGGCTTCTGA
GGCGGAAAGAACCAGCTGGGGCTCTAGGGGGTATCCCC
[124 nt withheld, positions 4659-4782]
C
[91 nt withheld, positions 4784-4874]
A
[49 nt withheld, positions 4876-4924]
CCTTTGACGTTGGAGTCCACGTTCTTT
[37 nt withheld, positions 4952-4988]
ACCCTATCTCGGTCTATTCTTTTGATTTATAAGGGATTTTGCCGATTTCGGCCTATTGGTTAAAAAATGA
GCTGATTTAACAAAAATTTAACGCGAATTAATTCTGTGGAATGTGTGTCAGTTAGGGTGTGGAAAGTCCC
CAGGCTCCCCAGCAGGCAGAAGTATGCAAAGCATGCATCTCAATTAGTCAGCAACCAGGTGTGGAAAGTC
CCCAGGCTCCCCAGCAGGCAGAAGTATGCAAAGCATGCATCTCAATTAGTCAGCAACCATAGTCCCGCCC
CTAACTCCGCCCATCCCGCCCCTAACTCCGCCCAGTTCCGCCCATTCTCCGCCCCATGGCTGACTAATTT
TTTTTATTTATGCAGAGGCCGAGGCCGCCTCTGCCTCTGAGCTATTCCAGAAGTAGTGAGGAGGCTTTTT
TGGAGGCCTAGGCTTTTGCAAAAAGCTCCCGGGAGCTTGTATATCCATTTTCGGATCTGATCAAGAGACA
GGATGAGGATCGTTTCGCATGATTGAACAAGATGGATTGCACGCAGGTTCTCCGGCCGCTTGGGTGGAGA
GGCTATTCGGCTATGACTGGGCACAACAGACAATCGGCTGCTCTGATGCCGCCGTGTTCCGGCTGTCAGC
GCAGGGGCGCCCGGTTCTTTTTGTCAAGACCGACCTGTCCGGTGCCCTGAATGAACTGCAGGACGAGGCA
GCGCGGCTATCGTGGCTGGCCACGACGGGCGTTCCTTGCGCAGCTGTGCTCGACGTTGTCACTGAAGCGG
GAAGGGACTGGCTGCTATTGGGCGAAGTGCCGGGGCAGGATCTCCTGTCATCTCACCTTGCTCCTGCCGA
GAAAGTATCCATCATGGCTGATGCAATGCGGCGGCTGCATACGCTTGATCCGGCTACCTGCCCATTCGAC
CACCAAGCGAAACATCGCATCGAGCGAGCACGTACTCGGATGGAAGCCGGTCTTGTCGATCAGGATGATC
TGGACGAAGAGCATCAGGGGCTCGCGCCAGCCGAACTGTTCGCCAGGCTCAAGGCGCGCATGCCCGACGG
CGAGGATCTCGTCGTGACCCATGGCGATGCCTGCTTGCCGAATATCATGGTGGAAAATGGCCGCTTTTCT
GGATTCATCGACTGTGGCCGGCTGGGTGTGGCGGACCGCTATCAGGACATAGCGTTGGCTACCCGTGATA
TTGCTGAAGAGCTTGGCGGCGAATGGGCTGACCGCTTCCTCGTGCTTTACGGTATCGCCGCTCCCGATTC
GCAGCGCATCGCCTTCTATCGCCTTCTTGACGAGTTCTTCTGAGCGGGACTCTGGGGTTCGAAATGACCG
ACCAAGCGACGCCCAACCTGCCATCACGAGATTTCGATTCCACCGCCGCCTTCTATGAAAGGTTGGGCTT
CGGAATCGTTTTCCGGGACGCCGGCTGGATGATCCTCCAGCGCGGGGATCTCATGCTGGAGTTCTTCGCC
CACCCCAACTTGTTTATTGCAGCTTATAATGGTTACAAATAAAGCAATAGCATCACAAATTTCACAAATA
AAGCATTTTTTTCACTGCATTCTAGTTGTGGTTTGTCCAAACTCATCAATGTATCTTATCATGTCTGTAT
ACCGTCGACCTCTAGCTAGAGCTTGGCGTAATCATGGTCATAGCTGTTTCCTGTGTGAAATTGTTATCCG
CTCACAATTCCACACAACATACGAGCCGGAAGCATAAAGTGTAAAGCCTGGGGTGCCTAATGAGTGAGCT
AACTCACATTAATTGCGTTGCGCTCACTGCCCGCTTTCCAGTCGGGAAACCTGTCGTGCCAGCTGCATTA
ATGAATCGGCCAACGCGCGGGGAGAGGCGGTTTGCGTATTGGGCGCTCTTCCGCTTCCTCGCTCACTGAC
TCGCTGCGCTCGGTCGTTCGGCTGCGGCGAGCGGTATCAGCCCACTCAAAGGCGGTAATACGGTTATCCA
CAGAATCAGGGGATAACGCAGGAAAGAACATGTGAGCAAAAGGCCAGCAAAAGGCCAGGAACCGTAAAAA
GGCCGCGTTGCTGGCGTTTTTCCATAGGCTCCGCCCCCCTGACGAGCATCACAAAAATCGACGCTCAAGT
CAGAGGTGGCGAAACCCGACAGGACTATAAAGATACCAGGCGTTTCCCCCTGGAAGCTCCCTCGTGCGCT
CTCCTGTTCCGACCCTGCCGCTTACCGGATACCTGTCCGCCTTTCTCCCTTCGGGAAGCGTGGCGCTTTC
TCATAGCTCACGCTGTAGGTATCTCAGTTCGGTGTAGGTCGTTCGCTCCAAGCTGGGCTGTGTGCACGAA
CCCCCCGTTCAGCCCGACCGCTGCGCCTTATCCGGTAACTATCGTCTTGAGTCCAACCCGGTAAGACACG
ACTTATCGCCACTGGCAGCAGCCACTGGTAACAGGATTAGCAGAGCGAGGTATGTAGGCGGTGCTACAGA
GTTCTTGAAGTGGTGGCCTAACTACGGCTACACTAGAAGAACAGTATTTGGTATCTGCGCTCTGCTGAAG
CCAGTTACCTTCGGAAAAAGAGTTGGTAGCTCTTGATCCGGCAAACAAACCACCGCTGGTAGCGGTGGTT
TTTTTGTTTGCAAGCAGCAGATTACGCGCAGAAAAAAAGGATCTCAAGAAGATCCTTTGATCTTTTCTAC
GGGGTCTGACGCTCAGTGGAACGAAAACTCACGTTAAGGGATTTTGGTCATGAGATTATCAAAAAGGATC
TTCACCTAGATCCTTTTAAATTAAAAATGAAGTTTTAAATCAATCTAAAGTATATATGAGTAAACTTGGT
CTGACAGTTACCAATGCTTAATCAGTGAGGCACCTATCTCAGCGATCTGTCTATTTCGTTCATCCATAGT
TGCCTGACTCCCCGTCGTGTAGATAACTACGATACGGGAGGGCTTACCATCTGGCCCCAGTGCTGCAATG
ATACCGCGAGACCCACGCTCACCGGCTCCAGATTTATCAGCAATAAACCAGCCAGCCGGAAGGGCCGAGC
GCAGAAGTGGTCCTGCAACTTTATCCGCCTCCATCCAGTCTATTAATTGTTGCCGGGAAGCTAGAGTAAG
TAGTTCGCCAGTTAATAGTTTGCGCAACGTTGTTGCCATTGCTACAGGCATCGTGGTGTCACGCTCGTCG
TTTGGTATGGCTTCATTCAGCTCCGGTTCCCAACGATCAAGGCGAGTTACATGATCCCCCATGTTGTGCA
AAAAAGCGGTTAGCTCCTTCGGTCCTCCGATCGTTGTCAGAAGTAAGTTGGCCGCAGTGTTATCACTCAT
GGTTATGGCAGCACTGCATAATTCTCTTACTGTCATGCCATCCGTAAGATGCTTTTCTGTGACTGGTGAG
TACTCAACCAAGTCATTCTGAGAATAGTGTATGCGGCGACCGAGTTGCTCTTGCCCGGCGTCAATACGGG
ATAATACCGCGCCACATAGCAGAACTTTAAAAGTGCTCATCATTGGAAAACGTTCTTCGGGGCGAAAACT
CTCAAGGATCTTACCGCTGTTGAGATCCAGTTCGATGTAACCCACTCGTGCACCCAACTGATCTTCAGCA
TCTTTTACTTTCACCAGCGTTTCTGGGTGAGCAAAAACAGGAAGGCAAAATGCCGCAAAAAAGGGAATAA
GGGCGACACGGAAATGTTGAATACTCATACTCTTCCTTTTTCAATATTATTGAAGCATTTATCAGGGTTA
TTGTCTCATGAGCGGATACATATTTGAATGTATTTAGAAAAATAAACAAATAGGGGTTCCGCGCACATTT
CCCCGAAAAGTGCCACCTGACGTC
