Features (pLannotate 1.2.2; 23 found; start..end, strand, type, name):
     28..80      -  misc_feature   bom (fragment): basis of mobility region from pBR322
    235..614     +  enhancer       CMV enhancer: human cytomegalovirus immediate early enhancer
    615..818     +  promoter       CMV promoter: human cytomegalovirus (CMV) immediate early promoter
    814..847     +  LTR            5' LTR (truncated) (fragment): truncated 5' long terminal repeat (LTR) from HIV-1
    863..881     +  promoter       T7 promoter: promoter for bacteriophage T7 RNA polymerase
    904..1290    +  CDS            MS2: bacteriophage MS2 coat protein binds to a specific stem-loop structure in the viral RNA (Peabody, 1993)
   1333..1359    +  CDS            3xHA (fragment): three tandem HA epitope tags
   1378..4332    +  CDS            EIF4ENIF1: 4ET_HUMAN - Experimental evidence at protein level: Swiss-Prot protein existence level 1. EIF4E-binding protein that regulates translation and stability of mRNAs in processing bodies (P-bodies) (PubMed:16157702, PubMed:24335285, PubMed:27342281, PubMed:32354837). Plays a key role in P-bodies to coordinate the storage of translationally inactive mRNAs in the cytoplasm and prevent their degradation (PubMed:24335285, PubMed:32354837). Acts as a binding platform for multiple RNA-binding proteins: promotes deadenylation of mRNAs via its interaction with the CCR4-NOT complex, and blocks decapping vi
   4345..4363    -  promoter       SP6 promoter: promoter for bacteriophage SP6 RNA polymerase
   4389..4613    +  polyA_signal   bGH poly(A) signal: bovine growth hormone polyadenylation signal
   4617..4638    +  promoter       SV40 promoter (fragment): SV40 enhancer and early promoter
   4659..5087    +  rep_origin     f1 ori (sequence partly withheld): f1 bacteriophage origin of replication; arrow indicates direction of (+) strand synthesis
   5101..5430    +  promoter       SV40 promoter: SV40 enhancer and early promoter
   5497..6288    +  CDS            neo: KKA2_KLEPN - Also known as kan, nptII. Experimental evidence at protein level: Swiss-Prot protein existence level 1. Resistance to kanamycin, neomycin, paromomycin, ribostamycin, butirosin and gentamicin B. From Klebsiella pneumoniae.
   6312..6470    +  CDS            ble (fragment): BLE_KLEPN - Experimental evidence at protein level: Swiss-Prot protein existence level 1. Binding protein with a strong affinity to the bleomycin family of antibiotics. Binds to CL990; an antimitotic-antibiotic compound. From Klebsiella pneumoniae.
   6465..6586    +  polyA_signal   SV40 poly(A) signal: SV40 polyadenylation signal
   6659..6675    -  protein_bind   lac operator: The lac repressor binds to the lac operator to inhibit transcription in E. coli. This inhibition can be relieved by adding lactose or isopropyl-β-D-thiogalactopyranoside (IPTG). lac repressor encoded by lacI
   6683..6713    -  promoter       lac promoter: promoter for the E. coli lac operon
   6728..6749    -  protein_bind   CAP binding site: CAP binding activates transcription in the presence of cAMP. E. coli catabolite activator protein
   6762..6854    -  CDS            lacI (fragment): lac repressor; lacI; The lac repressor binds to the lac operator to inhibit transcription in E. coli. This inhibition can be relieved by adding lactose or isopropyl-β-D-thiogalactopyranoside (IPTG).
   7037..7622    -  rep_origin     ori: high-copy-number ColE1/pMB1/pBR322/pUC origin of replication
   7793..8653    -  CDS            AmpR: β-lactamase; bla; confers resistance to ampicillin, carbenicillin, and related antibiotics
   8654..8758    -  promoter       AmpR promoter: bla
>Addgene plasmid #148233 | pcDNA3.1-MS2-HA-Hs4E-T_AA | analyzer sequence | sequence record 290681
GACGGATCGGGAGATCTCCCGATCCCCTATGGTGCACTCTCAGTACAATCTGCTCTGATGCCGCATAGTT
AAGCCAGTATCTGCTCCCTGCTTGTGTGTTGGAGGTCGCTGAGTAGTGCGCGAGCAAAATTTAAGCTACA
ACAAGGCAAGGCTTGACCGACAATTGCATGAAGAATCTGCTTAGGGTTAGGCGTTTTGCGCTGCTTCGCG
ATGTACGGGCCAGATATACGCGTTGACATTGATTATTGACTAGTTATTAATAGTAATCAATTACGGGGTC
ATTAGTTCATAGCCCATATATGGAGTTCCGCGTTACATAACTTACGGTAAATGGCCCGCCTGGCTGACCG
CCCAACGACCCCCGCCCATTGACGTCAATAATGACGTATGTTCCCATAGTAACGCCAATAGGGACTTTCC
ATTGACGTCAATGGGTGGAGTATTTACGGTAAACTGCCCACTTGGCAGTACATCAAGTGTATCATATGCC
AAGTACGCCCCCTATTGACGTCAATGACGGTAAATGGCCCGCCTGGCATTATGCCCAGTACATGACCTTA
TGGGACTTTCCTACTTGGCAGTACATCTACGTATTAGTCATCGCTATTACCATGGTGATGCGGTTTTGGC
AGTACATCAATGGGCGTGGATAGCGGTTTGACTCACGGGGATTTCCAAGTCTCCACCCCATTGACGTCAA
TGGGAGTTTGTTTTGGCACCAAAATCAACGGGACTTTCCAAAATGTCGTAACAACTCCGCCCCATTGACG
CAAATGGGCGGTAGGCGTGTACGGTGGGAGGTCTATATAAGCAGAGCTCTCTGGCTAACTAGAGAACCCA
CTGCTTACTGGCTTATCGAAATTAATACGACTCACTATAGGGAGACCCAAGCTTGCCACCATGGCTTCTA
ACTTTACTCAGTTCGTTCTCGTCGACAATGGCGGAACTGGCGACGTGACTGTCGCCCCAAGCAACTTCGC
TAACGGGGTCGCTGAATGGATCAGCTCTAACTCGCGATCACAGGCTTACAAAGTAACCTGTAGCGTTCGT
CAGAGCTCTGCGCAGAATCGCAAATACACCATCAAAGTCGAGGTGCCTAAAGTGGCAACCCAGACTGTTG
GTGGTGAAGAGCTTCCTGTAGCCGGATGGAGATCTTACTTAAATATGGAACTAACCATTCCAATTTTCGC
CACGAATTCCGACTGCGAGCTTATTGTTAAGGCAATGCAAGGTCTCCTAAAAGATGGAAACCCGATTCCC
TCGGCCATCGCGGCCAACTCCGGCATCTACGGAGGTGGAGGTGGATCTGGTGGATCTCCTCCACATATGG
CTTACCCATACGATGTTCCAGATTACGCTCCTCCAAAGCTTGGATCCATGGATAGGAGAAGTATGGGTGA
AACAGAAAGTGGAGATGCTTTCCTTGACCTGAAGAAGCCTCCTGCCTCCAAATGCCCCCATCGCTATACA
AAAGAAGAACTCTTGGATATAAAAGAACTCCCCCATTCCAAACAGAGGCCTTCATGCCTTTCTGAAAAAT
ATGACAGTGATGGTGTCTGGGACCCTGAGAAGTGGCATGCCTCTCTCTACCCAGCTTCAGGGCGGAGCTC
ACCAGTGGAAAGTCTGAAGAAAGAGTTGGATACAGACCGGCCTTCCCTGGTGCGCAGGATAGTAGATCCA
CGAGAGCGTGTGAAAGAAGATGACTTAGATGTTGTTCTCAGCCCTCAGAGACGGAGCTTTGGAGGGGGCT
GCCACGTGACAGCCGCTGTTAGCTCCCGGCGCTCAGGAAGTCCATTAGAGAAAGATAGTGATGGGCTTCG
TCTGCTTGGTGGACGTAGGATTGGCAGTGGGAGGATAATCTCTGCCCGGACCTTTGAGAAGGATCACCGT
CTTAGCGATAAGGACCTGCGGGACTTGAGAGACAGAGACCGAGAGAGGGACTTCAAGGACAAGCGTTTCA
GGAGAGAGTTTGGAGATAGTAAGCGTGTCTTTGGTGAGCGTAGAAGAAATGATTCTTACACAGAAGAAGA
ACCAGAGTGGTTCTCTGCTGGACCCACAAGTCAGTCTGAAACCATCGAACTGACTGGCTTTGATGATAAG
ATACTAGAAGAAGATCACAAAGGGAGAAAAAGAACAAGGCGACGGACAGCCTCTGTGAAGGAAGGTATAG
TAGAGTGCAATGGAGGAGTGGCCGAAGAGGATGAAGTGGAGGTCATCCTTGCACAGGAGCCTGCGGCTGA
TCAGGAAGTGCCAAGGGATGCTGTCTTGCCTGAGCAGTCCCCAGGAGACTTTGACTTTAATGAGTTCTTT
AACCTTGATAAGGTGCCATGCTTGGCTTCGATGATAGAAGATGTTTTGGGAGAAGGGTCAGTCTCTGCCA
GTCGGTTCAGTAGGTGGTTCTCTAACCCGAGCAGATCAGGAAGCCGATCCAGCAGTCTTGGGTCAACACC
ACATGAAGAGCTAGAGAGACTTGCAGGTCTGGAGCAAGCCATCCTCTCTCCTGGACAGAACTCGGGGAAT
TACTTTGCTCCTATACCATTGGAAGACCATGCTGAAAATAAAGTGGATATTTTAGAAATGCTACAGAAAG
CCAAAGTGGATTTGAAACCTCTTCTTTCCAGCCTTTCTGCAAATAAAGAAAAACTTAAAGAAAGCTCACA
TTCAGGGGTTGTGCTTTCAGTGGAGGAGGTAGAAGCAGGTCTGAAGGGCTTGAAGGTTGACCAGCAAGTG
AAGAATTCAACTCCCTTCATGGCAGAACACCTAGAAGAGACCTTGAGTGCCGTAACCAACAATCGACAAC
TGAAGAAAGACGGAGACATGACTGCGTTCAACAAGCTAGTGAGCACAATGAAGGCAAGTGGGACTTTGCC
TTCTCAGCCCAAAGTCAGCCGAAACCTTGAAAGCCATTTGATGTCCCCTGCTGAGATTCCAGGCCAGCCT
GTCCCTAAGAACATCCTGCAGGAACTTCTGGGTCAACCAGTTCAGAGACCTGCTTCTTCCAATCTTCTGA
GTGGCCTTATGGGGAGCTTGGAGCCTACAACATCTTTACTGGGCCAAAGAGCACCCTCTCCTCCCTTGTC
ACAGGTGTTTCAAACTCGAGCAGCCTCAGCTGACTACCTTCGCCCAAGAATACCATCACCAATTGGTTTC
ACACCAGGACCACAGCAGCTACTCGGAGATCCATTCCAAGGCATGCGCAAACCCATGAGCCCCATCACAG
CCCAGATGAGCCAGCTGGAGTTGCAACAGGCAGCTTTAGAAGGGCTGGCCTTGCCACATGACCTTGCTGT
ACAGGCAGCAAACTTCTACCAGCCTGGTTTTGGCAAACCACAGGTGGACAGAACCAGAGATGGATTCAGA
AACAGGCAACAGCGAGTGACCAAGTCACCAGCACCCGTGCATCGAGGGAATTCCTCTTCCCCTGCCCCTG
CTGCCTCCATCACAAGCATGCTTTCTCCTTCCTTTACCCCTACCTCAGTGATTCGTAAGATGTACGAGAG
CAAAGAGAAAAGCAAGGAGGAGCCAGCATCTGGAAAAGCAGCTCTTGGTGACAGTAAAGAGGATACTCAG
AAGGCCAGTGAAGAAAACCTCCTGTCATCCAGCTCTGTACCCAGTGCCGATCGAGACTCTTCTCCCACTA
CAAATTCCAAACTGTCAGCATTACAGAGGTCTTCGTGTTCCACCCCACTGTCCCAGGCCAACCGTTACAC
CAAAGAACAAGATTATCGACCTAAAGCAACTGGGAGAAAAACACCCACCTTGGCATCCCCAGTTCCTACA
ACACCTTTTCTCCGCCCTGTCCACCAAGTTCCCCTTGTCCCCCATGTCCCTATGGTTAGGCCTGCTCACC
AGCTTCACCCAGGGTTGGTACAGAGGATGCTGGCCCAGGGAGTACATCCACAGCATCTTCCAAGTTTGCT
CCAAACTGGTGTGCTTCCTCCTGGGATGGACTTGAGTCATTTACAGGGAATATCTGGCCCCATCCTGGGT
CAGCCCTTTTACCCTTTACCTGCTGCTAGTCACCCTCTCTTAAACCCTCGTCCTGGAACACCTCTGCATC
TGGCAATGGTGCAACAGCAGCTACAGCGCTCAGTTCTGCATCCTCCAGGCTCTGGTTCCCATGCAGCAGC
TGTCAGCGTTCAGACAACCCCTCAGAACGTGCCCAGCCGGTCAGGCCTGCCCCACATGCACTCCCAGCTG
GAGCATCGCCCCAGCCAGAGGAGCAGCTCCCCTGTGGGCCTTGCCAAATGGTTTGGCTCAGATGTGCTAC
AGCAACCCCTGCCCTCCATGCCCGCCAAAGTTATCAGTGTAGATGAATTGGAATACCGACAGTGAGGGCC
CTATTCTATAGTGTCACCTAAATGCTAGAGCTCGCTGATCAGCCTCGACTGTGCCTTCTAGTTGCCAGCC
ATCTGTTGTTTGCCCCTCCCCCGTGCCTTCCTTGACCCTGGAAGGTGCCACTCCCACTGTCCTTTCCTAA
TAAAATGAGGAAATTGCATCGCATTGTCTGAGTAGGTGTCATTCTATTCTGGGGGGTGGGGTGGGGCAGG
ACAGCAAGGGGGAGGATTGGGAAGACAATAGCAGGCATGCTGGGGATGCGGTGGGCTCTATGGCTTCTGA
GGCGGAAAGAACCAGCTGGGGCTCTAGGGGGTATCCCC
[124 nt withheld, positions 4659-4782]
C
[91 nt withheld, positions 4784-4874]
A
[49 nt withheld, positions 4876-4924]
CCTTTGACGTTGGAGTCCACGTTCTTT
[37 nt withheld, positions 4952-4988]
ACCCTATCTCGGTCTATTCTTTTGATTTATAAGGGATTTTGCCGATTTCGGCCTATTGGTTAAAAAATGA
GCTGATTTAACAAAAATTTAACGCGAATTAATTCTGTGGAATGTGTGTCAGTTAGGGTGTGGAAAGTCCC
CAGGCTCCCCAGCAGGCAGAAGTATGCAAAGCATGCATCTCAATTAGTCAGCAACCAGGTGTGGAAAGTC
CCCAGGCTCCCCAGCAGGCAGAAGTATGCAAAGCATGCATCTCAATTAGTCAGCAACCATAGTCCCGCCC
CTAACTCCGCCCATCCCGCCCCTAACTCCGCCCAGTTCCGCCCATTCTCCGCCCCATGGCTGACTAATTT
TTTTTATTTATGCAGAGGCCGAGGCCGCCTCTGCCTCTGAGCTATTCCAGAAGTAGTGAGGAGGCTTTTT
TGGAGGCCTAGGCTTTTGCAAAAAGCTCCCGGGAGCTTGTATATCCATTTTCGGATCTGATCAAGAGACA
GGATGAGGATCGTTTCGCATGATTGAACAAGATGGATTGCACGCAGGTTCTCCGGCCGCTTGGGTGGAGA
GGCTATTCGGCTATGACTGGGCACAACAGACAATCGGCTGCTCTGATGCCGCCGTGTTCCGGCTGTCAGC
GCAGGGGCGCCCGGTTCTTTTTGTCAAGACCGACCTGTCCGGTGCCCTGAATGAACTGCAGGACGAGGCA
GCGCGGCTATCGTGGCTGGCCACGACGGGCGTTCCTTGCGCAGCTGTGCTCGACGTTGTCACTGAAGCGG
GAAGGGACTGGCTGCTATTGGGCGAAGTGCCGGGGCAGGATCTCCTGTCATCTCACCTTGCTCCTGCCGA
GAAAGTATCCATCATGGCTGATGCAATGCGGCGGCTGCATACGCTTGATCCGGCTACCTGCCCATTCGAC
CACCAAGCGAAACATCGCATCGAGCGAGCACGTACTCGGATGGAAGCCGGTCTTGTCGATCAGGATGATC
TGGACGAAGAGCATCAGGGGCTCGCGCCAGCCGAACTGTTCGCCAGGCTCAAGGCGCGCATGCCCGACGG
CGAGGATCTCGTCGTGACCCATGGCGATGCCTGCTTGCCGAATATCATGGTGGAAAATGGCCGCTTTTCT
GGATTCATCGACTGTGGCCGGCTGGGTGTGGCGGACCGCTATCAGGACATAGCGTTGGCTACCCGTGATA
TTGCTGAAGAGCTTGGCGGCGAATGGGCTGACCGCTTCCTCGTGCTTTACGGTATCGCCGCTCCCGATTC
GCAGCGCATCGCCTTCTATCGCCTTCTTGACGAGTTCTTCTGAGCGGGACTCTGGGGTTCGAAATGACCG
ACCAAGCGACGCCCAACCTGCCATCACGAGATTTCGATTCCACCGCCGCCTTCTATGAAAGGTTGGGCTT
CGGAATCGTTTTCCGGGACGCCGGCTGGATGATCCTCCAGCGCGGGGATCTCATGCTGGAGTTCTTCGCC
CACCCCAACTTGTTTATTGCAGCTTATAATGGTTACAAATAAAGCAATAGCATCACAAATTTCACAAATA
AAGCATTTTTTTCACTGCATTCTAGTTGTGGTTTGTCCAAACTCATCAATGTATCTTATCATGTCTGTAT
ACCGTCGACCTCTAGCTAGAGCTTGGCGTAATCATGGTCATAGCTGTTTCCTGTGTGAAATTGTTATCCG
CTCACAATTCCACACAACATACGAGCCGGAAGCATAAAGTGTAAAGCCTGGGGTGCCTAATGAGTGAGCT
AACTCACATTAATTGCGTTGCGCTCACTGCCCGCTTTCCAGTCGGGAAACCTGTCGTGCCAGCTGCATTA
ATGAATCGGCCAACGCGCGGGGAGAGGCGGTTTGCGTATTGGGCGCTCTTCCGCTTCCTCGCTCACTGAC
TCGCTGCGCTCGGTCGTTCGGCTGCGGCGAGCGGTATCAGCTCACTCAAAGGCGGTAATACGGTTATCCA
CAGAATCAGGGGATAACGCAGGAAAGAACATGTGAGCAAAAGGCCAGCAAAAGGCCAGGAACCGTAAAAA
GGCCGCGTTGCTGGCGTTTTTCCATAGGCTCCGCCCCCCTGACGAGCATCACAAAAATCGACGCTCAAGT
CAGAGGTGGCGAAACCCGACAGGACTATAAAGATACCAGGCGTTTCCCCCTGGAAGCTCCCTCGTGCGCT
CTCCTGTTCCGACCCTGCCGCTTACCGGATACCTGTCCGCCTTTCTCCCTTCGGGAAGCGTGGCGCTTTC
TCATAGCTCACGCTGTAGGTATCTCAGTTCGGTGTAGGTCGTTCGCTCCAAGCTGGGCTGTGTGCACGAA
CCCCCCGTTCAGCCCGACCGCTGCGCCTTATCCGGTAACTATCGTCTTGAGTCCAACCCGGTAAGACACG
ACTTATCGCCACTGGCAGCAGCCACTGGTAACAGGATTAGCAGAGCGAGGTATGTAGGCGGTGCTACAGA
GTTCTTGAAGTGGTGGCCTAACTACGGCTACACTAGAAGAACAGTATTTGGTATCTGCGCTCTGCTGAAG
CCAGTTACCTTCGGAAAAAGAGTTGGTAGCTCTTGATCCGGCAAACAAACCACCGCTGGTAGCGGTTTTT
TTGTTTGCAAGCAGCAGATTACGCGCAGAAAAAAAGGATCTCAAGAAGATCCTTTGATCTTTTCTACGGG
GTCTGACGCTCAGTGGAACGAAAACTCACGTTAAGGGATTTTGGTCATGAGATTATCAAAAAGGATCTTC
ACCTAGATCCTTTTAAATTAAAAATGAAGTTTTAAATCAATCTAAAGTATATATGAGTAAACTTGGTCTG
ACAGTTACCAATGCTTAATCAGTGAGGCACCTATCTCAGCGATCTGTCTATTTCGTTCATCCATAGTTGC
CTGACTCCCCGTCGTGTAGATAACTACGATACGGGAGGGCTTACCATCTGGCCCCAGTGCTGCAATGATA
CCGCGAGACCCACGCTCACCGGCTCCAGATTTATCAGCAATAAACCAGCCAGCCGGAAGGGCCGAGCGCA
GAAGTGGTCCTGCAACTTTATCCGCCTCCATCCAGTCTATTAATTGTTGCCGGGAAGCTAGAGTAAGTAG
TTCGCCAGTTAATAGTTTGCGCAACGTTGTTGCCATTGCTACAGGCATCGTGGTGTCACGCTCGTCGTTT
GGTATGGCTTCATTCAGCTCCGGTTCCCAACGATCAAGGCGAGTTACATGATCCCCCATGTTGTGCAAAA
AAGCGGTTAGCTCCTTCGGTCCTCCGATCGTTGTCAGAAGTAAGTTGGCCGCAGTGTTATCACTCATGGT
TATGGCAGCACTGCATAATTCTCTTACTGTCATGCCATCCGTAAGATGCTTTTCTGTGACTGGTGAGTAC
TCAACCAAGTCATTCTGAGAATAGTGTATGCGGCGACCGAGTTGCTCTTGCCCGGCGTCAATACGGGATA
ATACCGCGCCACATAGCAGAACTTTAAAAGTGCTCATCATTGGAAAACGTTCTTCGGGGCGAAAACTCTC
AAGGATCTTACCGCTGTTGAGATCCAGTTCGATGTAACCCACTCGTGCACCCAACTGATCTTCAGCATCT
TTTACTTTCACCAGCGTTTCTGGGTGAGCAAAAACAGGAAGGCAAAATGCCGCAAAAAAGGGAATAAGGG
CGACACGGAAATGTTGAATACTCATACTCTTCCTTTTTCAATATTATTGAAGCATTTATCAGGGTTATTG
TCTCATGAGCGGATACATATTTGAATGTATTTAGAAAAATAAACAAATAGGGGTTCCGCGCACATTTCCC
CGAAAAGTGCCACCTGACGTC
